Addgene plasmid #1284: p2HG/N795
Depositing lab: Susan Lindquist. Depositing organization: Whitehead Institute for Biomedical Research. Publication: Reduced levels of hsp90 compromise steroid receptor action in vivo. Picard D, Khursheed B, Garabedian MJ, Fortin MG, Lindquist S, Yamamoto KR. Nature 1990 Nov 8;348(6297):166-8. 10.1038/348166a0 PubMed 2234079.
Backbone
  Vector backbone: 2u
  Vector type: Yeast Expression
Growth in bacteria
  Bacterial resistance: Ampicillin, 100 μg/mL
  Growth temperature: 37°C
  Growth strain: DH5alpha
  Copy number: High Copy
Gene/Insert
  Gene/Insert name: GR (alt name: glucocorticoid receptor)
  Species: R. norvegicus (rat)
  Entrez Gene: Nr3c1 (a.k.a. GR, Gcr, Grl)
  Tag / fusion protein: GPD promoter (N terminal on insert)
  Cloning method: Restriction Enzyme
  Sequencing primers: 5′ N/A
Terms and licenses: Academic/Nonprofit Terms; Industry Terms: Not Available to Industry
Depositor comments: Additional Reference: Kimura Y, Yahara I, Lindquist S. 1995. Role of the protein chaperone YDJ1 in establishing Hsp90-mediated signal transduction pathways. Science Jun 2;268(5215):1362-5.
How to cite: p2HG/N795 was a gift from Susan Lindquist (Addgene plasmid # 1284 ; http://n2t.net/addgene:1284 ; RRID:Addgene_1284)
