[The description below was written by a language model from this plasmid's Addgene catalogue record.]
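Description:
p2HG/N795 is a yeast expression plasmid built on a 2μ backbone, meaning it carries the origin of replication from the endogenous yeast 2-micron circle and is maintained episomally at multiple copies per cell in Saccharomyces cerevisiae. It functions as a shuttle vector: in E. coli it is propagated as a high-copy plasmid under ampicillin selection. The record does not state which yeast selectable (auxotrophic) marker is present, nor the bacterial origin or transcription terminator, and no feature table or total size is provided.

The insert is the rat glucocorticoid receptor (GR, gene Nr3c1), a ligand-activated nuclear hormone receptor and transcription factor. The catalogue lists the GPD promoter in the field for N-terminal tags, which is best read as indicating that this promoter sits upstream of the coding sequence rather than as a protein fusion. GPD is the strong constitutive promoter of the yeast glyceraldehyde-3-phosphate dehydrogenase gene, so the receptor should be expressed at high level independently of hormone. The "N795" in the name may denote the extent of receptor sequence included, but the record does not define it, and no epitope tag is listed.

The associated publications concern the dependence of steroid receptor function on Hsp90 levels in vivo and the role of the YDJ1 chaperone in Hsp90-mediated signalling. This indicates the plasmid is used to reconstitute mammalian glucocorticoid receptor activity in yeast, where chaperone genetics can be manipulated to examine how the chaperone machinery supports receptor maturation and hormone-responsive signalling. Any reporter needed to read out receptor activity is not described as part of this construct.
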