>Addgene plasmid #1284 | p2HG/N795 | addgene partial sequence | sequence record 16523 | GPDpro-F 5'-CGGTAGGTATTGATTGTAATTCTG-3'
TTCTTAATTCTACTTTTATAGTTAGTCTTTTTTTTAGTTTTAAAACACCAAGAACTTAGTTTCGACGGAT
CCCCCCCGGGCTCACATTAATATTTGCCAATGGACTCCAAAGAATCCTTAGCTCCCCCTGGTAGAGACGA
AGTCCCTGGCAGTTTGCTTGGCCAGGGGAGGGGGAGCGTAATGGACTTTTATAAAAGCCTGAGGGGAGGA
GCTACAGTCAAGGTTTCTGCATCTTCGCCCTCAGTGGCTGCTGCTTCTCAGGCAGATTCCAAGCAGCAGA
GGATTCTCCTTGATTTCTCGAAAGGCTCCACAAGCAATGTGCAGCAGCGACAGCAGCAGCAGCAGCAGCA
GCAGCAGCAGCAGCAGCAGCAGCAGCAGCAGCAGCAGCAGCCAGACTTATCCAAAGCCGTTTCACTGTCC
ATGGGGCTGTATATGGGAGAGACAGAAACAAAAGTGATGGGGAATGACTTGGGCTACCCACAGCAGGGCC
AACTTGGCCTTTCCTCTGGGGAAACAGACTTTCGGCTTCTGGAAGAAAGCATTGCAAACCTCAATAGGTC
GACCAGCGTTCCAGAGAACCCCAAGAGTTCAACGTCTGCAACTGGGTGTGCTACCCCGACAGAGAAGGAG
TTTCCCAAAACTCACTCGGATGCATCTTCAGAACAGCAAAATCGAAAAAGCCAGACCGGCACCAACGGAG
GCAGTGTGAAATTGTATCCCACAG
